>Addgene plasmid #244764 | CL20_mEGFP_FOidr_212 | addgene full sequence | sequence record 488227 | Addgene NGS Result
AAAAAAAATCTAACCTCAAGTCAAGGCTTTTCTATGGAATAAGGAATGGACAGCAGGGGGCTGTTTCATA
TACTGATGACCTCTTTATAGCCAACCTTTGTTCATGGCAGCCAGCATATGGGCATATGTTGCCAAACTCT
AAACCAAATACTCATTCTGATGTTTTAAATGATTTGCCCTCCCATATGTCCTTCCGAGTGAGAGACACAA
AAAATTCCAACACACTATTGCAATGAAAATAAATTTCCTTTATTAGCCAGAAGTCAGATGCTCAAGGGGC
TTCATGATGTCCCCATAATTTTTGGCAGAGGGAAAAAGATCTGCTAGCTCGAGCAGCTGAAGCTTTATTG
AGGCTTAAGCAGTGGGTTCCCTAGTTAGCCAGAGAGCTCCCAGGCTCAGATCTGGTCTAACCAGAGAGAC
CCAGTACAGGCAAAAAGCAGATCTTGTCTTCTTTGGGAGTGAATTAGCCCTTCCAGTCCCCCCTTTTCTT
TTAAAAAGTGGCTAAGATCTACAGCTGCCTTGTAAGTCATTGGTCTTAAAGGTACCGTAATCTTATCTAG
AACCGGTTCAATCCACCCTAGAAGATGTGGTACTTGTGACATCAGATAAAGAATCGTTAACAAGTGCTAC
TCTTGGGTCAGCATCATCTGCGATTCTGCCAGTGGCCTGGACATCTCGGGAAGCAGGTCCAGCATCCTGA
ATCCTAGGTGATGATATTTCTCTGTGACCGCTGCTAGTGCTTTTGTAATTTAAGGATCTGGTAGAAGTTA
TATCTGTGGCCACTCCATCAGCATTATTATTAAAAAGAGGGCCAGGCTGGATGTCCTGAGTTCCACTTTT
GCCATTGATGATCCTGTAGTCTGAGGAAAGCAAGCCTGTGCCCTTTCTGGTGGTCACAGCTTCAGGTGTT
TGCAGAGAGCCAAGAGAAGAGCGGGCGGCAGGTAGCGTGGGAGAAAACACAGTCTTTCTCCTGGCGCCTT
GGTCATTCGTCCAGGATGTGAGGCTCTTCCAGTTGGGGGCTGATGTTGAATTGGAAGCAAGGTAAGTGCT
GCCTGGATTTCCATGCAAGAGGTCCTCTTGACTGCCGTTCTCTAAAAACCTCTGGCTTGTCCCGGCCTGA
CTTGTTCCTCCAAGATCAGTAGCCTTGGACGAGCCTGAGGGAGGCCGAGCGCGATCCTGACTCCCCAGAT
ACGTGAACTTGCGGGTGAGATCGTCCACAGGCGCGTCCTCCAGGGAAGCCCTGTGGCTGATCTGATCTGG
ACTAGGTGTGCAGGACCTCTCAGCAGACGCTGAAGCAGACGCAAGAAATTCTTGGCTGCCCTGAAAGAAC
CGATCTCTACTCTTGCTTCTAGCCCTATATGCCATGTTTCTACGATGTGAAGAAGGAGCTCTGGGCCCTG
GGGGATTCTTCTGCATGTGCTTGCTGTTGCAGATGTCCTGGATGTTCTGCCGGGAAGCGGCCGCACTTCC
CCCGGAGCCTCCGCTTCCGCCCTTGTACAGCTCGTCCATGCCGAGAGTGATCCCGGCGGCGGTCACGAAC
TCCAGCAGGACCATGTGATCGCGCTTCTCGTTGGGGTCTTTGCTCAGCTTGGACTGGGTGCTCAGGTAGT
GGTTGTCGGGCAGCAGCACGGGGCCGTCGCCGATGGGGGTGTTCTGCTGGTAGTGGTCGGCGAGCTGCAC
GCTGCCGTCCTCGATGTTGTGGCGGATCTTGAAGTTCACCTTGATGCCGTTCTTCTGCTTGTCGGCCATG
ATATAGACGTTGTGGCTGTTGTAGTTGTACTCCAGCTTGTGCCCCAGGATGTTGCCGTCCTCCTTGAAGT
CGATGCCCTTCAGCTCGATGCGGTTCACCAGGGTGTCGCCCTCGAACTTCACCTCGGCGCGGGTCTTGTA
GTTGCCGTCGTCCTTGAAGAAGATGGTGCGCTCCTGGACGTAGCCTTCGGGCATGGCGGACTTGAAGAAG
TCGTGCTGCTTCATGTGGTCGGGGTAGCGGCTGAAGCACTGCACGCCGTAGGTCAGGGTGGTCACGAGGG
TGGGCCAGGGCACGGGCAGCTTGCCGGTGGTGCAGATGAACTTCAGGGTCAGCTTGCCGTAGGTGGCATC
GCCCTCGCCCTCGCCGGACACGCTGAACTTGTGGCCGTTTACGTCGCCGTCCAGCTCGACCAGGATGGGC
ACCACCCCGGTGAACAGCTCCTCGCCCTTGCTCACCATGGTGGCGACCGGTGGATCCCGGGCCCGCGGTA
CCGTCGACTGCAGAATTCGGTTCACTAAACGAGCCCGGTTCACTAAACGAGCTCTGCTTATATAGACCTC
CCACCGTACACGCCTACCGCCCATTTGCGTCAATGGGGCGGAGTTGTTACGACATTTTGGAAAGTCCCGT
TGATTTTGGTGCCAAAACAAACTCCCATTGACGTCAATGGGGTGGAGACTTGGAAATCCCCGTGAGTCAA
ACCGCTATCCACGCCCATTGATGTACTGCCAAAACCGCATCACCATGGTAATAGCGATGACTAATACGTA
GATGTACTGCCAAGTAGGAAAGTCCCATAAGGTCATGTACTGGGCATAATGCCAGGCGGGCCATTTACCG
TCATTGACGTCAATAGGGGGCGTACTTGGCATATGATACACTTGATGTACTGCCAAGTGGGCAGTTTACC
GTAAATACTCCACCCATTGACGTCAATGGAAAGTCCCTATTGGCGTTACTATGGGAACATACGTCATTAT
TGACGTCAATGGGCGGGGGTCGTTGGGCGGTCAGCCAGGCGGGCCATTTACCGTAAGTTATGTAACGCGG
AACTCCATATATGGGCTATGAACTAATGACCCCGTAATTGATTACTATTAATAACTAGCACGCGTTCGAA
GCTTGAGCTCGGTCCCCTCGGGGTTGGGAGGTGGGTCTGAAACGATAATGGTGAATATCCCTGCCTAACT
CTATTCACTATAGAAAGTACAGCAAAAACTATTCTTAAACCTACCAAGCCTCCTACTATCATTATGAATA
ATTTTATATACCACAGCCAATTTGTTATGTTAAACCAATTCCACAAACTTGCCCATTTATCTAATTCCAA
TAATTCTTGTTCATTCTTTTCTTGCTGGTTTTGCGATTCTTCAATTAAGGAGTGTATTAAGCTTGTGTAA
TTGTTAATTTCTCTGTCCCACTCCATCCAGGTCGTGTGATTCCAAATCTGTTCCAGAGATTTATTACTCC
AACTAGCATTCCAAGGCACAGCAGTGGTGCAAATGAGTTTTCCAGAGCAACCCCAAATCCCCAGGAGCTG
TTGATCCTTTAGGTATCTTTCCACAGCCAGGATTCTTGCCTGGAGCTGCTTGATGCCCCAGACTGTGAGT
TGCAACAGATGCTGTTGCGCCTCAATAGCCCTCAGCAAATTGTTCTGCTGCTGCACTATACCAGACAATA
ATTGTCTGGCCTGTACCGTCAGCGTCATTGACGCTGCGCCCATAGTGCTTCCTGCTGCTCCCAAGAACCC
AAGGAACAAAGCTCCTATTCCCACTGCTCTTTTTTCTCTCTGCACCACTCTTCTCTTTGCCTTGGTGGGT
GCTACTCCTAATGGTTCAATTTTTACTACTTTATATTTATATAATTCACTTCTCCAATTGTCCCTCATAT
CTCCTCCTTATGGTGTTTTACTAAACTTTTCCATGTTCTAATCCTCATCCTGTCTACTTGCCACACAATC
ATCACCTGCCATCTGTTTTCCATAATCCCTAATGATCTTTGCTTTTCTTCTTGGCACTACTTTTATGTCA
CTATTATCTTGTATTACTACTGCCCCTTCACCTTTCCAGAGGAGCTTTGCTGGTCCTTTCCAAAGTGGAT
TTCTGCTGTCCCTGTAATAAACCCGAAAATTTTGAATTTTTGTAATTTGTTTTTGTAATTCTTTAGTTTG
TATGTCTGTTGCTATTATGTCTACTATTCTTTCCCCTGCACTGTACCCCCCAATCCCCCCTTTTCTTTTA
AAATTGTGGATGAATACTGCCATTTGTACTGCTGTCTTAAGATGTTCAGCCTGATCTCTTACCTGTCCTA
TAATTTTCTTTAATTCTTTATTCATAGATTCTACTACTCCTTGACTTTGGGGATTGTAGGGAATTTCCAG
GTCTGAAGATCCTGCTGCTTGCTGTGCTTTTTTCTTACTTTTGTTTTGCTCTTCCTCTATCTTGTCTAAA
GCTTCCTTGGTGTCTTTTATCTCTATCCTTTGATGCACACAATAGAGGGTTGCTACTGTATTATATAATG
ATCTAAGTTCTTCTGATCCTGTCTGAAGGGATGGTTGTAGCTGTCCCAGTATTTGTCTACAGCCTTCTGA
TGTTTCTAACAGGCCAGTATTAACTGCGAATCGTTCTAGCTCCCTGCTTGCCCATACTATATGTTTTAAT
TTATATTTTTTCTTTCCCCCTGGCCTTAACCGAATTTTTTCCCATCGCGATCTAATTCTCCCCCGCTTAA
TACTGACGCTCTCGCACCCATCTCTCTCCTTCTAGCCTCCGCTAGTCAAAATTTTTGGCGTACTCACCAG
TCGCCGCCCCTCGCCTCTTGCCGTGCGCGCTTCAGCAAGCCGAGTCCTGCGTCGAGAGAGCTCCTCTGGT
TTCCCTTTCGCTTTCAAGTCCCTGTTCGGGCGCCACTGCTAGAGATTTTCCACACTGACTAAAAGGGTCT
GAGGGATCTCTAGTTACCAGAGTCACACAACAGACGGGCACACACTACTTGAAGCACTCAAGGCAAGCTT
TATTGAGGCTTAAGCAGTGGGTTCCCTAGTTAGCCAGAGAGCTCCCAGGCTCAGATCTGGTCTAACCAGA
GAGACCCAGTACAGGCAAAAAGCAGCTGCTTATATGCAGGATCTGAGGGCTCGCCACTCCCCAGTCCCGC
CCAGGCCACGCCTCCCATGGTAATAGCGATGACTAATACGTAGATGTACTGCCAAGTAGGAAAGTCCCAT
AAGGTCATGTACTGGGCATAATGCCAGGCGGGCCATTTACCGTCATTGACGTCAATAGGGGGCGTACTTG
GCATATGATACACTTGATGTACTGCCAAGTGGGCAGTTTACCGTAAATACTCCACCCATTGACGTCAATG
GAAAGTCCCTATTGGCGTTACTATGGGAACATACGTCATTATTGACGTCAATGGGCGGGGGTCGTTGGGC
GGTCAGCCAGGCGGGCCATTTACCGTAAGTTATGTAACGCGGAACTCCATATATGGGCTATGAACTAATG
ACCCCGTAATTGATTACTATTAATAACTAGTCAATAATCAATGTCGACCCAGGTGGCACTTTTCGGGGAA
ATGTGCGCGGAACCCCTATTTGTTTATTTTTCTAAATACATTCAAATATGTATCCGCTCATGAGACAATA
ACCCTGATAAATGCTTCAATAATATTGAAAAAGGAAGAGTATGAGTATTCAACATTTCCGTGTCGCCCTT
ATTCCCTTTTTTGCGGCATTTTGCCTTCCTGTTTTTGCTCACCCAGAAACGCTGGTGAAAGTAAAAGATG
CTGAAGATCAGTTGGGTGCACGAGTGGGTTACATCGAACTGGATCTCAACAGCGGTAAGATCCTTGAGAG
TTTTCGCCCCGAAGAACGTTTTCCAATGATGAGCACTTTTAAAGTTCTGCTATGTGGCGCGGTATTATCC
CGTATTGACGCCGGGCAAGAGCAACTCGGTCGCCGCATACACTATTCTCAGAATGACTTGGTTGAGTACT
CACCAGTCACAGAAAAGCATCTTACGGATGGCATGACAGTAAGAGAATTATGCAGTGCTGCCATAACCAT
GAGTGATAACACTGCGGCCAACTTACTTCTGACAACGATCGGAGGACCGAAGGAGCTAACCGCTTTTTTG
CACAACATGGGGGATCATGTAACTCGCCTTGATCGTTGGGAACCGGAGCTGAATGAAGCCATACCAAACG
ACGAGCGTGACACCACGATGCCTGTAGCAATGGCAACAACGTTGCGCAAACTATTAACTGGCGAACTACT
TACTCTAGCTTCCCGGCAACAATTAATAGACTGGATGGAGGCGGATAAAGTTGCAGGACCACTTCTGCGC
TCGGCCCTTCCGGCTGGCTGGTTTATTGCTGATAAATCTGGAGCCGGTGAGCGTGGGTCTCGCGGTATCA
TTGCAGCACTGGGGCCAGATGGTAAGCCCTCCCGTATCGTAGTTATCTACACGACGGGGAGTCAGGCAAC
TATGGATGAACGAAATAGACAGATCGCTGAGATAGGTGCCTCACTGATTAAGCATTGGTAACTGTCAGAC
CAAGTTTACTCATATATACTTTAGATTGATTTAAAACTTCATTTTTAATTTAAAAGGATCTAGGTGAAGA
TCCTTTTTGATAATCTCATGACCAAAATCCCTTAACGTGAGTTTTCGTTCCACTGAGCGTCAGACCCCGT
AGAAAAGATCAAAGGATCTTCTTGAGATCCTTTTTTTCTGCGCGTAATCTGCTGCTTGCAAACAAAAAAA
CCACCGCTACCAGCGGTGGTTTGTTTGCCGGATCAAGAGCTACCAACTCTTTTTCCGAAGGTAACTGGCT
TCAGCAGAGCGCAGATACCAAATACTGTTCTTCTAGTGTAGCCGTAGTTAGGCCACCACTTCAAGAACTC
TGTAGCACCGCCTACATACCTCGCTCTGCTAATCCTGTTACCAGTGGCTGCTGCCAGTGGCGATAAGTCG
TGTCTTACCGGGTTGGACTCAAGACGATAGTTACCGGATAAGGCGCAGCGGTCGGGCTGAACGGGGGGTT
CGTGCACACAGCCCAGCTTGGAGCGAACGACCTACACCGAACTGAGATACCTACAGCGTGAGCTATGAGA
AAGCGCCACGCTTCCCGAAGGGAGAAAGGCGGACAGGTATCCGGTAAGCGGCAGGGTCGGAACAGGAGAG
CGCACGAGGGAGCTTCCAGGGGGAAACGCCTGGTATCTTTATAGTCCTGTCGGGTTTCGCCACCTCTGAC
TTGAGCGTCGATTTTTGTGATGCTCGTCAGGGGGGCGGAGCCTATGGAAAAACGCCAGCAACGCGGCCTT
TTTACGGTTCCTGGCCTTTTGCTGGCCTTTTGCTCACATGTTCTTTCCTGCGTTATCCCCTGATTCTGTG
GATAACCGTATTACCGCCTTTGAGTGAGCTGATACCGCTCGCCGCAGCCGAACGACCGAGCGCAGCGAGT
CAGTGAGCGAGGAAGCGGAAGAGCGCCCAATACGCAAACCGCCTCTCCCCGCGCGTTGGCCGATTCATTA
ATGCAGCGGATCCAGACATGATAAGATACATTGATGAGTTTGGACAAACCACAACTAGAATGCAGTGAAA
AAAATGCTTTATTTGTGAAATTTGTGATGCTATTGCTTTATTTGTAACCATTATAAGCTGCAATAAACAA
GTTAGCTTTTTGCAAAAGCCTAGGCCTCCAAAAAAGCCTCCTCACTACTTCTGGAATAGCTCAGAGGCCG
AGGCGGCCTCGGCCTCTGCATAAATAAAAAAAATTAGTCAGCCATGGGGCGGAGAATGGGCGGAACTGGG
CGGAGTTAGGGGCGGGATGGGCGGAGTTAGGGGCGGGACTATGGTTGCTGACTAATTGAGATGCGGATCC
GCTGGCACGACAGGTTTCCCGACTGGAAAGCGGGCAGTGAGCGCAACGCAATTAATGTGAGTTAGCTCAC
TCATTAGGCACCCCAGGCTTTACACTTTATGCTTCCGGCTCGTATGTTGTGTGGAATTGTGAGCGGATAA
CAATTTCACACAGGAAACAGCTATGACCATGATTACGCCAAGCTTGGGCTGCAGGTCGAGGGATCTCCAT
AAGAGAAGAGGGACAGCTATGACTGGGAGTAGTCAGGAGAGGAGGAAAAATCTGGCTAGTAAAACATGTA
AGGAAAATTTTAGGGATGTTAAAGAAAAAAATAACACAAAACAAAATAT
Features (pLannotate 1.2.2; 29 found; start..end, strand, type, name):
    199..254     -  polyA_signal   β-globin poly(A) signal: rabbit β-globin polyadenylation signal (Gil and Proudfoot, 1987)
    340..475     -  LTR            3' LTR (ΔU3) (fragment): self-inactivating 3' long terminal repeat (LTR) from HIV-1
    477..545     -  CDS            nef (fragment): NEF_HV1Z2 - Experimental evidence at protein level: Swiss-Prot protein existence level 1. Extracellular Nef protein targets CD4(+) T-lymphocytes for apoptosis by interacting with CXCR4 surface receptors. From Human immunodeficiency virus type 1 group M subtype D (isolate Z2/CDC-Z34) (HIV-1).
    571..1449    -  CDS            ZC3HAV1 (fragment): ZCCHV_HUMAN - Also known as ZC3HDC2. Experimental evidence at protein level: Swiss-Prot protein existence level 1. Antiviral protein which inhibits the replication of viruses by recruiting the cellular RNA degradation machineries to degrade the viral mRNAs. Binds to a ZAP-responsive element (ZRE) present in the target viral mRNA, recruits cellular poly(A)-specific ribonuclease PARN to remove the poly(A) tail, and the 3'-5' exoribonuclease complex exosome to degrade the RNA body from the 3'-end. It also recruits the decapping complex DCP1-DCP2 through RNA helicase p72 (DDX17) to remove the cap
   1492..2208    -  CDS            mEGFP: mEGFP is a basic (constitutively fluorescent) green fluorescent protein published in 2002, derived from Aequorea victoria. It has moderate acid sensitivity.
   2222..2259    -  misc_feature   MCS (fragment): multiple cloning site
   2258..2274    -  promoter       tight TRE promoter (fragment): Tet-responsive promoter PTight, consisting of seven tet operator sequences followed by the minimal CMV promoter
   2290..2493    -  promoter       CMV promoter: human cytomegalovirus (CMV) immediate early promoter
   2494..2797    -  enhancer       CMV enhancer: human cytomegalovirus immediate early enhancer
   2865..2881    -  misc_feature   MCS (fragment): multiple cloning site
   2881..2906    -  CDS            Rev (fragment): human immunodeficiency virus 1 (HIV-1) Rev protein; rev; enhances nuclear export of unspliced and incompletely spliced viral mRNAs
   3283..3516    -  misc_feature   RRE: The Rev response element (RRE) of HIV-1 allows for Rev-dependent mRNA export from the nucleus to the cytoplasm.
   3650..3733    -  CDS            vif (fragment): VIF_HV1BR - Experimental evidence at protein level: Swiss-Prot protein existence level 1. Counteracts the innate antiviral activity of host APOBEC3F and APOBEC3G. Forms a complex with host APOBEC3F and APOBEC3G thus preventing the entry of these lethally hypermutating enzymes into progeny virions. Recruits an active E3 ubiquitin ligase complex composed of elongin BC, CUL5, and RBX2 to induce polyubiquitination of APOBEC3G and APOBEC3F. In turn, they are directed to the 26S proteasome for degradation. Vif interaction with APOBEC3G also blocks its cytidine deaminase activity in a proteasome-inde
   3876..3993    -  misc_feature   cPPT/CTS: central polypurine tract and central termination sequence of HIV-1
   4142..4501    -  CDS            HIV-1 gag (fragment): gag protein from human immunodeficiency virus 1; gag
   4485..4610    -  misc_feature   HIV-1 Ψ: packaging signal of human immunodeficiency virus type 1
   4657..4914    -  LTR            5' LTR (truncated): truncated 5' long terminal repeat (LTR) from HIV-1
   4916..5295    -  enhancer       CMV enhancer: human cytomegalovirus immediate early enhancer
   5326..5430    +  promoter       AmpR promoter: bla
   5431..6291    +  CDS            AmpR: β-lactamase; bla; confers resistance to ampicillin, carbenicillin, and related antibiotics
   6462..7050    +  rep_origin     ori: high-copy-number ColE1/pMB1/pBR322/pUC origin of replication
   7233..7287    +  CDS            lacI (fragment): lac repressor; lacI; The lac repressor binds to the lac operator to inhibit transcription in E. coli. This inhibition can be relieved by adding lactose or isopropyl-β-D-thiogalactopyranoside (IPTG).
   7289..7423    -  polyA_signal   SV40 poly(A) signal: SV40 polyadenylation signal
   7443..7578    -  rep_origin     SV40 ori: SV40 origin of replication
   7602..7624    -  promoter       SV40 promoter (fragment): SV40 enhancer and early promoter
   7631..7670    +  CDS            lacI (fragment): lac repressor; lacI; The lac repressor binds to the lac operator to inhibit transcription in E. coli. This inhibition can be relieved by adding lactose or isopropyl-β-D-thiogalactopyranoside (IPTG).
   7683..7704    +  protein_bind   CAP binding site: CAP binding activates transcription in the presence of cAMP. E. coli catabolite activator protein
   7719..7749    +  promoter       lac promoter: promoter for the E. coli lac operon
   7757..7773    +  protein_bind   lac operator: The lac repressor binds to the lac operator to inhibit transcription in E. coli. This inhibition can be relieved by adding lactose or isopropyl-β-D-thiogalactopyranoside (IPTG). lac repressor encoded by lacI
