[The description below was written by a language model from this plasmid's Addgene catalogue record and pLannotate feature annotations shown in this document.]
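Description:
CL20_mEGFP_FOidr_212 is a mammalian expression plasmid built on the CL20 backbone, which the feature table shows to be a self-inactivating HIV-1-derived lentiviral transfer vector. It is maintained in E. coli through a high-copy ColE1/pUC-type origin and an ampicillin resistance gene (β-lactamase with its own promoter). The recombination-reduced growth strain listed is consistent with the repeated LTR sequences. The viral portion begins with a CMV enhancer fused to a truncated 5' LTR, so genomic RNA can be produced without Tat. It continues through the Ψ packaging signal with a partial gag region, the cPPT/CTS, and the Rev response element, and ends in a ΔU3 3' LTR followed by a rabbit β-globin polyadenylation signal. Short fragments annotated as vif, Rev and nef are residual HIV-1 sequence rather than functional genes. An SV40 origin and poly(A) signal and lac-derived remnants lie in the plasmid backbone. No mammalian selection marker is annotated.

The payload is driven by an internal CMV enhancer/promoter and encodes monomeric EGFP fused to the N-terminus of FOidr_212, an unmutated human intrinsically disordered region. The depositor's comment assigns it to residues 213–505 of the ZC3HAV1_ABL2 fusion protein. The annotation recognises the whole insert as a ZC3HAV1 fragment, so this segment appears to come from the ZC3HAV1 portion of the fusion. The construct is intended for expressing the fluorescently tagged IDR in mammalian cells, by transfection or, given the vector architecture, by lentiviral transduction. The associated work concerns protein condensate formation and RNA biology, which suggests use in imaging the localisation and condensate-forming behaviour of the IDR.
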