Addgene plasmid #244764: CL20_mEGFP_FOidr_212
Purpose: Express mEGFP-tagged intrinsically disordered protein (IDR), FOidr_212, derived from human fusion protein ZC3HAV1_ABL2
Depositing lab: Richard Kriwacki. Depositing organization: St. Jude Children's Research Hospital. Publication: Proteome-wide computational analyses reveal links between protein condensate formation and RNA biology. Maiti S, Tripathi S, Baggett DW, Phillips AH, Park CG, Wang J, Wahiduzzaman, Freyaldenhoven WT, Kinger S, Pioso BJ, Bollinger JC, Somjee R, Lang B, Babu MM, Kriwacki RW. Sci Adv. 2025 Dec 5;11(49):eady1420. doi: 10.1126/sciadv.ady1420. Epub 2025 Dec 3. PubMed 41337585.
Backbone
  Vector backbone: CL20
  Vector type: Mammalian Expression
Growth in bacteria
  Bacterial resistance: Ampicillin, 100 μg/mL
  Growth temperature: 37°C
  Growth strain: NEB Stable
  Copy number: High Copy
Gene/Insert
  Gene/Insert name: FOidr_212
  Species: H. sapiens (human)
  Mutation: Unmutated
  Tag / fusion protein: monomeric EGFP (N terminal on insert)
  Cloning method: Restriction Enzyme; 5′ cloning site Unknown (unknown if destroyed)
Terms and licenses: Academic/Nonprofit Terms; Industry Terms: Not Available to Industry
Depositor comments: ZC3HAV1_ABL2_213_505
How to cite: CL20_mEGFP_FOidr_212 was a gift from Richard Kriwacki (Addgene plasmid # 244764 ; http://n2t.net/addgene:244764 ; RRID:Addgene_244764)
